Addgene plasmid #202118: pL0_AC-vapol
Purpose: Level 0 plasmid containing the promoter from gene 47434 from Phaeodactylum tricornutum with AC overhangs used to build a level 1 construct.
Depositing lab: Christopher Dupont. Depositing organization: J. Craig Venter Institute (JCVI). Publication: Universal loop assembly: open, efficient and cross-kingdom DNA fabrication. Pollak B, Matute T, Nunez I, Cerda A, Lopez C, Vargas V, Kan A, Bielinski V, von Dassow P, Dupont CL, Federici F. Synth Biol (Oxf). 2020;5(1):ysaa001. doi: 10.1093/synbio/ysaa001. Epub 2020 Feb 5. PubMed 32161816.
Backbone
  Vector backbone: pL0R
  Vector type: Synthetic Biology
Growth in bacteria
  Bacterial resistance: Spectinomycin, 50 μg/mL
  Growth temperature: 37°C
  Growth strain: DH5alpha
  Copy number: High Copy
Gene/Insert
  Gene/Insert name: vapol promoter
  Species: Phaeodactylum tricornutum
  Insert size (bp): 176
  Mutation: None
  Cloning method: Gibson Cloning
How to cite: pL0_AC-vapol was a gift from Christopher Dupont (Addgene plasmid # 202118 ; http://n2t.net/addgene:202118 ; RRID:Addgene_202118)
