[The description below was written by a language model from this plasmid's Addgene catalogue record and pLannotate feature annotations shown in this document.]
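Description:
pL0_AC-vapol is a small (about 2.2 kb) Level 0 part plasmid from the universal Loop assembly (uLoop) synthetic-biology toolkit, built on the pL0R backbone. It is propagated in E. coli as a high-copy plasmid through a ColE1/pMB1/pUC-type origin of replication. Selection is with spectinomycin, conferred by the aadA aminoglycoside adenylyltransferase gene, which in the sequenced record spans the numbering origin of the circular map.

The payload is a 176 bp, unmutated promoter fragment from the diatom Phaeodactylum tricornutum, described as the promoter of gene 47434 and named "vapol", which was inserted by Gibson cloning. The part is flanked by A and C overhangs. In Loop/common-syntax assembly schemes, these define the position a part occupies when it is released by a Type IIS restriction enzyme and ligated in order with other Level 0 parts. The AC span lets this element serve as the promoter module of a Level 1 transcription unit. The plasmid is therefore a storage and donor vector for a regulatory part rather than an expression construct, and it carries no coding sequence, reporter or terminator of its own.

The automated feature table does not annotate the promoter insert. Besides the origin and aadA, it reports only a short pUC-type multiple cloning site fragment and an adjacent short match to Tn5 transposase (tnpA). Both are probably residual backbone sequence or chance similarity rather than functional elements. The intended use is the modular construction of gene expression cassettes, presumably for diatoms given the promoter's source, although the record does not characterise the promoter's strength or regulation.
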