Features (pLannotate 1.2.2; 4 found; start..end, strand, type, name):
    153..269     -  CDS            tnpA (fragment): TN5P_ECOLX - Also known as tnp. Experimental evidence at protein level: Swiss-Prot protein existence level 1. Mediates transposition of transposon Tn5 by a 'cut and paste' mechanism. First, the monomeric transposase binds the 19 bp inverted DNA repeats flanking the transposon. Then, dimerization of the DNA- bound transposase creates a synaptic DNA complex. After nicking of the first DNA strand, excision of the transposon proceeds through a series of intermediates. The transposase then mediates the insertion of the transposon at a new site by strand transfer. The activity of the wild- type tran
    270..302     -  misc_feature   MCS (fragment): pUC18/19 multiple cloning site
    873..1461    -  rep_origin     ori: high-copy-number ColE1/pMB1/pBR322/pUC origin of replication
   1555..121     -  CDS            aadA (across the origin): S3AD_ECOLX - Experimental evidence at protein level: Swiss-Prot protein existence level 1. Mediates bacterial resistance to the antibiotics streptomycin and spectinomycin. From Escherichia coli.
>Addgene plasmid #202118 | pL0_AC-vapol | addgene full sequence | sequence record 405533 | Addgene NGS Result
CGCCATCCACTGCGGAGCCGTACAAATGTACGGCCAGCAACGTCGGTTCGAGATGGCGCTCGATGACGCC
AACTACCTCTGATAGTTGAGTCGATACTTCGGCGATCACCGCTTCCCTCATGCGAAACGATCCTCATCCT
GTCTCTTGATCAGATATTGATCCCCTGCGCCATCAGATCCTTGGCGGCAAGAAAGCCATCCAGTTTACTT
TGCAGGGCTTCCCAACCTTACCAGAGGGCGCCCCAGCTGGCAATTCCGGTTCGCTTGCTAAGCTTGCATG
CCTGCAAGTCGACTCTAGAGGAGCGGTGATCACAGGCAGCAACGCTCTGTCATCGTTACAATCAACATGC
TACCCTCCGCGAGATCATCCGTGTTTCAAACCCGGCAGCTTAGTTGCCGTTCTTCCGAATAGCATCGGTA
ACATGAGCAAAGTCTGCCGCCTTACAACGGCTCTCCCGCTGACGCCGTCCCGGACTGATGGGCTGCCTGT
ATCGAGTGGTGATTTTGTGCCGAGCTCATTACTCGCATCCATTCTCAGGCTGTCTCGTCTCGTCTCAGGT
CTCAGGAGTTGATGCGAAGATTCGATGACCGGACACATTTTCCAGTCACGGCTCAGAAGAATGTTTACTG
TTAGTCCTGCGAGTCAAATCTTGGGCCGGACGAGCAACAGCGGATCCCCGCACAACAATTGAAACCGGAC
GAATGCGTAACGCAACACGGTACTTCCACCAATGCGAGACCACCAGGATACATAGATTACCACAACTCCG
AGCCCTTCCACCCACAGAATCAGGGGATAACGCAGGAAAGAACATGTGAGCAAAAGGCCAGCAAAAGGCC
AGGAACCGTAAAAAGGCCGCGTTGCTGGCGTTTTTCCATAGGCTCCGCCCCCCTGACGAGCATCACAAAA
ATCGACGCTCAAGTCAGAGGTGGCGAAACCCGACAGGACTATAAAGATACCAGGCGTTTCCCCCTGGAAG
CTCCCTCGTGCGCTCTCCTGTTCCGACCCTGCCGCTTACCGGATACCTGTCCGCCTTTCTCCCTTCGGGA
AGCGTGGCGCTTTCTCATAGCTCACGCTGTAGGTATCTCAGTTCGGTGTAGGTCGTTCGCTCCAAGCTGG
GCTGTGTGCACGAACCCCCCGTTCAGCCCGACCGCTGCGCCTTATCCGGTAACTATCGTCTTGAGTCCAA
CCCGGTAAGACACGACTTATCGCCACTGGCAGCAGCCACTGGTAACAGGATTAGCAGAGCGAGGTATGTA
GGCGGTGCTACAGAGTTCTTGAAGTGGTGGCCTAACTACGGCTACACTAGAAGAACAGTATTTGGTATCT
GCGCTCTGCTGAAGCCAGTTACCTTCGGAAAAAGAGTTGGTAGCTCTTGATCCGGCAAACAAACCACCGC
TGGTAGCGGTGGTTTTTTTGTTTGCAAGCAGCAGATTACGCGCAGAAAAAAAGGATCTCAAGAAGATCCT
TTGATCTTTTCTACGGGGTCTGACGCTCAGTGGAACGAAAACTCACGTTAAGGGATTTTGGTCATGCATT
CTAGGTGATTATTATTTGCCGACTACCTTGGTGATCTCGCCTTTCACGTAGTGGACAAATTCTTCCAACT
GATCTGCGCGCGAGGCCAAGCGATCTTCTTCTTGTCCAAGATAAGCCTGTCTAGCTTCAAGTATGACGGG
CTGATACTGGGCCGGCAGGCGCTCCATTGCCCAGTCGGCAGCGACATCCTTCGGCGCGATTTTGCCGGTT
ACTGCGCTGTACCAAATGCGGGACAACGTAAGCACTACATTTCGCTCATCGCCAGCCCAGTCGGGCGGCG
AGTTCCATAGCGTTAAGGTTTCATTTAGCGCCTCAAATAGATCCTGTTCAGGAACCGGATCAAAGAGTTC
CTCCGCCGCTGGACCTACCAAGGCAACGCTATGTTCTCTTGCTTTTGTCAGCAAGATAGCCAGATCAATG
TCGATCGTGGCTGGCTCGAAGATACCAGCAAGAATGTCATTGCGCTGCCATTCTCCAAATTGCAGTTCGC
GCTTAGCTGGATAACGCCACGGAATGATGTCGTCGTGCACAACAATGGTGACTTCTACAGCGCGTAGAAT
CTCACTCTCTCCAGGGGAAGCCGAAGTTTCCAAAAGGTCGTTGATCAAAGCTCGCCGCGTTGTTTCATCA
AGCCTTACGGTCACCGTAACCAGCAAATCAATATCACTGTGTGGCTTCAGGC
